>Addgene plasmid #219327 | SFFV-MYBL2-Brd 404 | addgene full sequence | sequence record 449071 | Addgene NGS Result
ATTTATGCAGAGGCCGAGGCCGCCTCGGCCTCTGAGCTATTCCAGAAGTAGTGAGGAGGCTTTTTTGGAG
GCCTAGGGACGTACCCAATTCGCCCTATAGTGAGTCGTATTACGCGCGCTCACTGGCCGTCGTTTTACAA
CGTCGTGACTGGGAAAACCCTGGCGTTACCCAACTTAATCGCCTTGCAGCACATCCCCCTTTCGCCAGCT
GGCGTAATAGCGAAGAGGCCCGCACCGATCGCCCTTCCCAACAGTTGCGCAGCCTGAATGGCGAATGGG
[124 nt withheld, positions 280-403]
C
[91 nt withheld, positions 405-495]
A
[49 nt withheld, positions 497-545]
CCTTTGACGTTGGAGTCCACGTTCTTT
[37 nt withheld, positions 573-609]
ACCCTATCTCGGTCTATTCTTTTGATTTATAAGGGATTTTGCCGATTTCGGCCTATTGGTTAAAAAATGA
GCTGATTTAACAAAAATTTAACGCGAATTTTAACAAAATATTAACGCTTACAATTTAGGTGGCACTTTTC
GGGGAAATGTGCGCGGAACCCCTATTTGTTTATTTTTCTAAATACATTCAAATATGTATCCGCTCATGAG
ACAATAACCCTGATAAATGCTTCAATAATATTGAAAAAGGAAGAGTATGAGTATTCAACATTTCCGTGTC
GCCCTTATTCCCTTTTTTGCGGCATTTTGCCTTCCTGTTTTTGCTCACCCAGAAACGCTGGTGAAAGTAA
AAGATGCTGAAGATCAGTTGGGTGCACGAGTGGGTTACATCGAACTGGATCTCAACAGCGGTAAGATCCT
TGAGAGTTTTCGCCCCGAAGAACGTTTTCCAATGATGAGCACTTTTAAAGTTCTGCTATGTGGCGCGGTA
TTATCCCGTATTGACGCCGGGCAAGAGCAACTCGGTCGCCGCATACACTATTCTCAGAATGACTTGGTTG
AGTACTCACCAGTCACAGAAAAGCATCTTACGGATGGCATGACAGTAAGAGAATTATGCAGTGCTGCCAT
AACCATGAGTGATAACACTGCGGCCAACTTACTTCTGACAACGATCGGAGGACCGAAGGAGCTAACCGCT
TTTTTGCACAACATGGGGGATCATGTAACTCGCCTTGATCGTTGGGAACCGGAGCTGAATGAAGCCATAC
CAAACGACGAGCGTGACACCACGATGCCTGTAGCAATGGCAACAACGTTGCGCAAACTATTAACTGGCGA
ACTACTTACTCTAGCTTCCCGGCAACAATTAATAGACTGGATGGAGGCGGATAAAGTTGCAGGACCACTT
CTGCGCTCGGCCCTTCCGGCTGGCTGGTTTATTGCTGATAAATCTGGAGCCGGTGAGCGTGGGTCTCGCG
GTATCATTGCAGCACTGGGGCCAGATGGTAAGCCCTCCCGTATCGTAGTTATCTACACGACGGGGAGTCA
GGCAACTATGGATGAACGAAATAGACAGATCGCTGAGATAGGTGCCTCACTGATTAAGCATTGGTAACTG
TCAGACCAAGTTTACTCATATATACTTTAGATTGATTTAAAACTTCATTTTTAATTTAAAAGGATCTAGG
TGAAGATCCTTTTTGATAATCTCATGACCAAAATCCCTTAACGTGAGTTTTCGTTCCACTGAGCGTCAGA
CCCCGTAGAAAAGATCAAAGGATCTTCTTGAGATCCTTTTTTTCTGCGCGTAATCTGCTGCTTGCAAACA
AAAAAACCACCGCTACCAGCGGTGGTTTGTTTGCCGGATCAAGAGCTACCAACTCTTTTTCCGAAGGTAA
CTGGCTTCAGCAGAGCGCAGATACCAAATACTGTTCTTCTAGTGTAGCCGTAGTTAGGCCACCACTTCAA
GAACTCTGTAGCACCGCCTACATACCTCGCTCTGCTAATCCTGTTACCAGTGGCTGCTGCCAGTGGCGAT
AAGTCGTGTCTTACCGGGTTGGACTCAAGACGATAGTTACCGGATAAGGCGCAGCGGTCGGGCTGAACGG
GGGGTTCGTGCACACAGCCCAGCTTGGAGCGAACGACCTACACCGAACTGAGATACCTACAGCGTGAGCT
ATGAGAAAGCGCCACGCTTCCCGAAGGGAGAAAGGCGGACAGGTATCCGGTAAGCGGCAGGGTCGGAACA
GGAGAGCGCACGAGGGAGCTTCCAGGGGGAAACGCCTGGTATCTTTATAGTCCTGTCGGGTTTCGCCACC
TCTGACTTGAGCGTCGATTTTTGTGATGCTCGTCAGGGGGGCGGAGCCTATGGAAAAACGCCAGCAACGC
GGCCTTTTTACGGTTCCTGGCCTTTTGCTGGCCTTTTGCTCACATGTTCTTTCCTGCGTTATCCCCTGAT
TCTGTGGATAACCGTATTACCGCCTTTGAGTGAGCTGATACCGCTCGCCGCAGCCGAACGACCGAGCGCA
GCGAGTCAGTGAGCGAGGAAGCGGAAGAGCGCCCAATACGCAAACCGCCTCTCCCCGCGCGTTGGCCGAT
TCATTAATGCAGCTGGCACGACAGGTTTCCCGACTGGAAAGCGGGCAGTGAGCGCAACGCAATTAATGTG
AGTTAGCTCACTCATTAGGCACCCCAGGCTTTACACTTTATGCTTCCGGCTCGTATGTTGTGTGGAATTG
TGAGCGGATAACAATTTCACACAGGAAACAGCTATGACCATGATTACGCCAAGCGCGCAATTAACCCTCA
CTAAAGGGAACAAAAGCTGGAGCTGCAAGCTTAATGTAGTCTTATGCAATACTCTTGTAGTCTTGCAACA
TGGTAACGATGAGTTAGCAACATGCCTTACAAGGAGAGAAAAAGCACCGTGCATGCCGATTGGTGGAAGT
AAGGTGGTACGATCGTGCCTTATTAGGAAGGCAACAGACGGGTCTGACATGGATTGGACGAACCACTGAA
TTGCCGCATTGCAGAGATATTGTATTTAAGTGCCTAGCTCGATACATAAACGGGTCTCTCTGGTTAGACC
AGATCTGAGCCTGGGAGCTCTCTGGCTAACTAGGGAACCCACTGCTTAAGCCTCAATAAAGCTTGCCTTG
AGTGCTTCAAGTAGTGTGTGCCCGTCTGTTGTGTGACTCTGGTAACTAGAGATCCCTCAGACCCTTTTAG
TCAGTGTGGAAAATCTCTAGCAGTGGCGCCCGAACAGGGACTTGAAAGCGAAAGGGAAACCAGAGGAGCT
CTCTCGACGCAGGACTCGGCTTGCTGAAGCGCGCACGGCAAGAGGCGAGGGGCGGCGACTGGTGAGTACG
CCAAAAATTTTGACTAGCGGAGGCTAGAAGGAGAGAGATGGGTGCGAGAGCGTCAGTATTAAGCGGGGGA
GAATTAGATCGCGATGGGAAAAAATTCGGTTAAGGCCAGGGGGAAAGAAAAAATATAAATTAAAACATAT
AGTATGGGCAAGCAGGGAGCTAGAACGATTCGCAGTTAATCCTGGCCTGTTAGAAACATCAGAAGGCTGT
AGACAAATACTGGGACAGCTACAACCATCCCTTCAGACAGGATCAGAAGAACTTAGATCATTATATAATA
CAGTAGCAACCCTCTATTGTGTGCATCAAAGGATAGAGATAAAAGACACCAAGGAAGCTTTAGACAAGAT
AGAGGAAGAGCAAAACAAAAGTAAGACCACCGCACAGCAAGCGGCCGCTGATCTTCAGACCTGGAGGAGG
AGATATGAGGGACAATTGGAGAAGTGAATTATATAAATATAAAGTAGTAAAAATTGAACCATTAGGAGTA
GCACCCACCAAGGCAAAGAGAAGAGTGGTGCAGAGAGAAAAAAGAGCAGTGGGAATAGGAGCTTTGTTCC
TTGGGTTCTTGGGAGCAGCAGGAAGCACTATGGGCGCAGCGTCAATGACGCTGACGGTACAGGCCAGACA
ATTATTGTCTGGTATAGTGCAGCAGCAGAACAATTTGCTGAGGGCTATTGAGGCGCAACAGCATCTGTTG
CAACTCACAGTCTGGGGCATCAAGCAGCTCCAGGCAAGAATCCTGGCTGTGGAAAGATACCTAAAGGATC
AACAGCTCCTGGGGATTTGGGGTTGCTCTGGAAAACTCATTTGCACCACTGCTGTGCCTTGGAATGCTAG
TTGGAGTAATAAATCTCTGGAACAGATTTGGAATCACACGACCTGGATGGAGTGGGACAGAGAAATTAAC
AATTACACAAGCTTAATACACTCCTTAATTGAAGAATCGCAAAACCAGCAAGAAAAGAATGAACAAGAAT
TATTGGAATTAGATAAATGGGCAAGTTTGTGGAATTGGTTTAACATAACAAATTGGCTGTGGTATATAAA
ATTATTCATAATGATAGTAGGAGGCTTGGTAGGTTTAAGAATAGTTTTTGCTGTACTTTCTATAGTGAAT
AGAGTTAGGCAGGGATATTCACCATTATCGTTTCAGACCCACCTCCCAACCCCGAGGGGACCCGACAGGC
CCGAAGGAATAGAAGAAGAAGGTGGAGAGAGAGACAGAGACAGATCCATTCGATTAGTGAACGGATCTCG
ACGGTATCGGTTAACTTTTAAAAGAAAAGGGGGGATTGGGGGGTACAGTGCAGGGGAAAGAATAGTAGAC
ATAATAGCAACAGACATACAAACTAAAGAATTACAAAAACAAATTACAAAAATTCAAAATTTTATCGATC
ACGAGACTAGCCTCGAGCTGGCTGCAGTAACGCCATTTTGCAAGGCATGGAAAAATACCAAACCAAGAAT
AGAGAAGTTCAGATCAAGGGCGGGTACATGAAAATAGCTAACGTTGGGCCAAACAGGATATCTGCGGTGA
GCAGTTTCGGCCCCGGCCCGGGGCCAAGAACAGATGGTCACCGCAGTTTCGGCCCCGGCCCGAGGCCAAG
AACAGATGGTCCCCAGATATGGCCCAACCCTCAGCAGTTTCTTAAGACCCATCAGATGTTTCCAGGCTCC
CCCAAGGACCTGAAATGACCCTGCGCCTTATTTGAATTAACCAATCAGCCTGCTTCTCGCTTCTGTTCGC
GCGCTTCTGCTTCCCGAGCTCTATAAAAGAGCTCACAACCCCTCACTCGGCGCGCCAGTCCTCCGACAGA
CTGAGTCGGCCGGTCGAATCAAGCTTATCGATACCGTCGACGGATCCGCTAGCCCGCGGTTCGAAATGTC
TCGGCGGACGCGCTGCGAGGATCTGGATGAGCTGCACTACCAGGACACAGATTCAGATGTGCCGGAGCAG
AGGGATAGCAAGTGCAAGGTCAAATGGACCCATGAGGAGGACGAGCAGCTGAGGGCCCTGGTGAGGCAGT
TTGGACAGCAGGACTGGAAGTTCCTGGCCAGCCACTTCCCTAACCGCACTGACCAGCAATGCCAGTACAG
GTGGCTGAGAGTTTTGAATCCAGACCTTGTCAAGGGGCCATGGACCAAAGAGGAAGACCAAAAAGTCATC
GAGCTGGTTAAGAAGTATGGCACAAAGCAGTGGACACTGATTGCCAAGCACCTGAAGGGCCGGCTGGGGA
AGCAGTGCCGTGAACGCTGGCACAACCACCTCAACCCTGAGGTGAAGAAGTCTTGCTGGACCGAGGAGGA
GGACCGCATCATCTGCGAGGCCCACAAGGTGCTGGGCAACCGCTGGGCCGAGATCGCCAAGATGTTGCCA
GGGAGGACAGACAATGCTGTGAAGAATCACTGGAACTCTACCATCAAAAGGAAGGTGGACACAGGAGGCT
TCTTGAGCGAGTCCAAAGACTGCAAGCCCCCAGTGTACTTGCTGCTGGAGCTCGAGGACAAGGACGGCCT
CCAGAGTGCCCAGCCCACGGAAGGCCAGGGAAGTCTTCTGACCAACTGGCCCTCCGTCCCTCCTACCATA
AAGGAGGAGGAAAACAGTGAGGAGGAACTTGCAGCAGCCACCACATCGAAGGAACAGGAGCCCATCGGTA
CAGATCTGGACGCAGTGCGAACACCAGAGCCCTTGGAGGAATTCCCGAAGCGTGAGGACCAGGAAGGCTC
CCCACCAGAAACGAGCCTGCCTTACAAGTGGGTGGTGGAGGCAGCTAACCTCCTCATCCCTGCTGTGGGT
TCTAGCCTCTCTGAAGCCCTGGACTTGATCGAGTCGGACCCTGATGCTTGGTGTGACCTGAGTAAATTTG
ACCTCCCTGAGGAACCATCTGCAGAGGACAGTATCAACAACAGCCTAGTGCAGCTGCAAGCGTCACATCA
GCAGCAAGTCCTGCCACCCCGCCAGCCTTCCGCCCTGGTGCCCAGTGTGACCGAGTACCGCCTGGATGGC
CACACCATCTCAGACCTGAGCCGGAGCAGCCGGGGCGAGCTGATCCCCATCTCCCCCAGCACTGAAGTCG
GGGGCTCTGGCATTGGCACACCGCCCTCTGTGCTCAAGCGGCAGAGGAAGAGGCGTGTGGCTCTGTCCCC
TGTCACTGAGAATAGCACCAGTCTGTCCTTCCTGGATTCCTGTAACAGCCTCACGCCCAAGAGCACACCT
GTTAAGACCCTGCCCTTCTCGCCCTCCCAGTTTCTGAACTTCTGGAACAAACAGGACACATTGGAGCTGG
AGAGCCCCTCGCTGACATCCACCCCAGTGTGCAGCCAGAAGGTGGTGGTCACCACACCACTGCACCGGGA
CAAGACACCCCTGCACCAGAAACATGCTGCGTTTGTAACCCCAGATCAGAAGTACTCCATGGACAACACT
CCCCACACGCCAACCCCGTTCAAGAACGCCCTGGAGAAGTACGGACCCCTGAAGCCCCTGCCACAGACCC
CGCACCTGGAGGAGGACTTGAAGGAGGTGCTGCGTTCTGAGGCTGGCATCGAACTCATCATCGAGGACGA
CATCAGGCCCGAGAAGCAGAAGAGGAAGCCTGGGCTGCGGCGGAGCCCCATCAAGAAAGTCCGGAAGTCT
CTGGCTCTTGACATTGTGGATGAGGATGTGAAGCTGATGATGTCCACACTGCCCAAGTCTCTATCCTTGC
CGACAACTGCCCCTTCAAACTCTTCCAGCCTCACCCTGTCAGGTATCAAAGAAGACAACAGCTTGCTCAA
CCAGGGCTTCTTGCAGGCCAAGCCCGAGAAGGCAGCAGTGGCCCAGAAGCCCCGAAGCCACTTCACGACA
CCTGCCCCTATGTCCAGTGCCTGGAAGACGGTGGCCTGCGGGGGGACCAGGGACCAGCTTTTCATGCAGG
AGAAAGCCCGGCAGCTCCTGGGCCGCCTGAAGCCCAGCCACACATCTCGGACCCTCATCTTGTCCTGAAC
CGGTCGGATCCCCCGGGCTGCAGGAATTCGAGCATCTTACCGCCATTTATTCCCATATTTGTTCTGTTTT
TCTTGATTTGGGTATACATTTAAATGTTAATAAAACAAAATGGTGGGGCAATCATTTACATTTTTAGGGA
TATGTAATTACTAGTTCAGGTGTATTGCCACAAGACAAACATGTTAAGAAACTTTCCCGTTATTTACGCT
CTGTTCCTGTTAATCAACCTCTGGATTACAAAATTTGTGAAAGATTGACTGATATTCTTAACTATGTTGC
TCCTTTTACGCTGTGTGGATATGCTGCTTTAATGCCTCTGTATCATGCTATTGCTTCCCGTACGGCTTTC
GTTTTCTCCTCCTTGTATAAATCCTGGTTGCTGTCTCTTTATGAGGAGTTGTGGCCCGTTGTCCGTCAAC
GTGGCGTGGTGTGCTCTGTGTTTGCTGACGCAACCCCCACTGGCTGGGGCATTGCCACCACCTGTCAACT
CCTTTCTGGGACTTTCGCTTTCCCCCTCCCGATCGCCACGGCAGAACTCATCGCCGCCTGCCTTGCCCGC
TGCTGGACAGGGGCTAGGTTGCTGGGCACTGATAATTCCGTGGTGTTGTCGGGGAAGCTGACGTCCTTTG
CAATTCGATATCAAGCTGTACCTTCTAGATGTACAGATACAGGAGCGCTTCTAGACCAATGACTTACAAG
GCAGCTGTAGATCTTAGCCACTTTTTAAAAGAAAAGGGGGGACTGGAAGGGCTAATTCACTCCCAACGAA
GACAAGATCTGCTTTTTGCTTGTACTGGGTCTCTCTGGTTAGACCAGATCTGAGCCTGGGAGCTCTCTGG
CTAACTAGGGAACCCACTGCTTAAGCCTCAATAAAGCTTGCCTTGAGTGCTTCAAGTAGTGTGTGCCCGT
CTGTTGTGTGACTCTGGTAACTAGAGATCCCTCAGACCCTTTTAGTCAGTGTGGAAAATCTCTAGCAGTA
GTAGTTCATGTCATCTTATTATTCAGTATTTATAACTTGCAAAGAAATGAATATCAGAGAGTGAGAGGAA
CTTGTTTATTGCAGCTTATAATGGTTACAAATAAAGCAATAGCATCACAAATTTCACAAATAAAGCATTT
TTTTCACTGCATTCTAGTTGTGGTTTGTCCAAACTCATCAATGTATCTTATCATGTCTGGCTCTAGCTAT
CCCGCCCCTAACTCCGCCCATCCCGCCCCTAACTCCGCCCAGTTCCGCCCATTCTCCGCCCCATGGCTGA
CTAATTTTTTTT
Features (pLannotate 1.2.2; 29 found; start..end, strand, type, name):
     94..112     -  promoter       T7 promoter: promoter for bacteriophage T7 RNA polymerase
    120..275     +  CDS            lacZα (fragment): LacZα fragment of β-galactosidase; lacZ fragment
    280..708     +  rep_origin     f1 ori (sequence partly withheld): f1 bacteriophage origin of replication; arrow indicates direction of (+) strand synthesis
    761..865     +  promoter       AmpR promoter: bla
    866..1726    +  CDS            AmpR: β-lactamase; bla; confers resistance to ampicillin, carbenicillin, and related antibiotics
   1897..2485    +  rep_origin     ori: high-copy-number ColE1/pMB1/pBR322/pUC origin of replication
   2668..2760    +  CDS            lacI (fragment): lac repressor; lacI; The lac repressor binds to the lac operator to inhibit transcription in E. coli. This inhibition can be relieved by adding lactose or isopropyl-β-D-thiogalactopyranoside (IPTG).
   2773..2794    +  protein_bind   CAP binding site: CAP binding activates transcription in the presence of cAMP. E. coli catabolite activator protein
   2809..2839    +  promoter       lac promoter: promoter for the E. coli lac operon
   2847..2863    +  protein_bind   lac operator: The lac repressor binds to the lac operator to inhibit transcription in E. coli. This inhibition can be relieved by adding lactose or isopropyl-β-D-thiogalactopyranoside (IPTG). lac repressor encoded by lacI
   2908..2926    +  promoter       T3 promoter: promoter for bacteriophage T3 RNA polymerase
   2954..3180    +  promoter       RSV promoter: Rous sarcoma virus enhancer/promoter
   3181..3361    +  LTR            5' LTR (truncated): truncated 5' long terminal repeat (LTR) from HIV-1
   3408..3533    +  misc_feature   HIV-1 Ψ: packaging signal of human immunodeficiency virus type 1
   3517..3880    +  CDS            HIV-1 gag (fragment): gag protein from human immunodeficiency virus 1; gag
   4026..4259    +  misc_feature   RRE: The Rev response element (RRE) of HIV-1 allows for Rev-dependent mRNA export from the nucleus to the cytoplasm.
   4636..4736    +  CDS            Rev (fragment): human immunodeficiency virus 1 (HIV-1) Rev protein; rev; enhances nuclear export of unspliced and incompletely spliced viral mRNAs
   4755..4872    +  misc_feature   cPPT/CTS: central polypurine tract and central termination sequence of HIV-1
   4906..5307    +  promoter       SFFV promoter: spleen focus-forming virus long terminal repeat (LTR) promoter
   5317..5340    +  misc_feature   MCS (fragment): pBluescript multiple cloning site
   5365..7464    +  CDS            MYBL2: MYBB_HUMAN - Also known as BMYB. Experimental evidence at protein level: Swiss-Prot protein existence level 1. Transcription factor involved in the regulation of cell survival, proliferation, and differentiation. Transactivates the expression of the CLU gene. From Homo sapiens (Human).
   7475..7500    +  misc_feature   MCS (fragment): pBluescript multiple cloning site
   7500..7559    +  CDS            S (fragment): HBSAG_WHV6 - Experimental evidence at transcript level: Swiss-Prot protein existence level 2. The middle envelope protein plays an important role in the budding of the virion. It is involved in the induction of budding in a nucleocapsid independent way. In this process the majority of envelope proteins bud to form subviral lipoprotein particles of 22 nm of diameter that do not contain a nucleocapsid (By similarity). From Woodchuck hepatitis B virus (isolate w64/pWS23) (WHV).
   7691..8094    +  misc_feature   WPRE: woodchuck hepatitis virus posttranscriptional regulatory element
   8152..8211    +  CDS            nef (fragment): NEF_HV1Z2 - Experimental evidence at protein level: Swiss-Prot protein existence level 1. Extracellular Nef protein targets CD4(+) T-lymphocytes for apoptosis by interacting with CXCR4 surface receptors. From Human immunodeficiency virus type 1 group M subtype D (isolate Z2/CDC-Z34) (HIV-1).
   8213..8446    +  LTR            3' LTR (ΔU3): self-inactivating 3' long terminal repeat (LTR) from HIV-1
   8518..8639    +  polyA_signal   SV40 poly(A) signal: SV40 polyadenylation signal
   8658..8679    +  rep_origin     SV40 ori (fragment): SV40 origin of replication
   8679..73      +  rep_origin     SV40 ori (across the origin): SV40 origin of replication
