[The description below was written by a language model from this plasmid's Addgene catalogue record and pLannotate feature annotations shown in this document.]
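Description:
SFFV-MYBL2-Brd 404 is a lentiviral expression plasmid built on the SFFV-MCS backbone that carries the human transcription factor MYBL2 (also known as B-MYB) together with an assigned DNA barcode. It is propagated in E. coli through a high-copy ColE1/pUC-type origin with ampicillin selection (AmpR under its own bla promoter). The bacterial portion also retains pBluescript-style remnants, including an f1 origin, lacZα and lac regulatory fragments, and T7 and T3 promoters. No mammalian selection marker or fluorescent reporter appears in the feature table.

The viral cassette has a third-generation, self-inactivating layout. An RSV promoter drives a truncated HIV-1 5' LTR, followed by the Ψ packaging signal with a partial gag fragment, the Rev response element for Rev-dependent nuclear export of the genomic RNA, and the cPPT/CTS. Downstream, the spleen focus-forming virus (SFFV) LTR promoter drives the full-length MYBL2 coding sequence, which was cloned between restriction sites in the multiple cloning site. A WPRE then follows to enhance transcript stability and expression. The ΔU3 3' LTR disables LTR promoter activity after integration, so the internal SFFV promoter drives expression. An SV40 poly(A) signal and SV40 origin sequence lie beyond it.

According to the depositor, the barcode was inserted at an XbaI site after the WPRE, giving the order SFFV–TF–WPRE–barcode. It is not annotated separately in the feature table. Placed upstream of the 3' LTR, the barcode would lie within the integrated provirus and the expressed transcript. This fits the construct's stated role as one barcoded member of a combinatorial transcription factor screening library for immune cell reprogramming.
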