Addgene plasmid #219327: SFFV-MYBL2-Brd 404
Purpose: Transcription factor MYBL2 with a specific barcode assigned.
Depositing lab: Filipe Pereira. Depositing organization: Center for Neuroscience and Cell Biology, University of Coimbra. Publication: A combinatorial transcription factor screening platform for immune cell reprogramming. Kurochkin I, Altman AR, Caiado I, Pertiga-Cabral D, Halitzki E, Minaeva M, Zimmermannova O, Henriques-Oliveira L, Klein D, Nair M, Oliveira D, Cajal LR, Knittel R, Feick C, Ringner M, Martin M, Cirovic B, Pires CF, Rosa FF, Sitnicka E, Theis FJ, Pereira CF. Cell Syst. 2026 Jan 21;17(1):101457. doi: 10.1016/j.cels.2025.101457. Epub 2026 Jan 14. PubMed 41539305.
Backbone
  Vector backbone: SFFV-MCS
  Backbone size w/o insert (bp): 6638
  Vector type: Lentiviral
Growth in bacteria
  Bacterial resistance: Ampicillin, 100 μg/mL
  Growth temperature: 37°C
  Growth strain: NEB Stable
  Copy number: High Copy
Gene/Insert
  Gene/Insert name: MYBL2
  Species: H. sapiens (human)
  Insert size (bp): 2103
  Entrez Gene: MYBL2 (a.k.a. B-MYB, BMYB)
  Promoter: The spleen focus-forming virus (SFFV) promoter
  Cloning method: Restriction Enzyme; 5′ cloning site Bsp119I (not destroyed); 3′ cloning site BstHI (not destroyed)
Terms and licenses: Academic/Nonprofit Terms; Industry Terms: Not Available to Industry
Depositor comments: Barcode sequence cloned into XbaI restriction site. Design of plasmid is as follows: SFFV-[TF sequence]-WPRE-[Barcode sequence].
How to cite: SFFV-MYBL2-Brd 404 was a gift from Filipe Pereira (Addgene plasmid # 219327 ; http://n2t.net/addgene:219327 ; RRID:Addgene_219327)
