>Addgene plasmid #219327 | SFFV-MYBL2-Brd 404 | depositor partial sequence | sequence record 428461 | TF ORF
ATGTCTCGGCGGACGCGCTGCGAGGATCTGGATGAGCTGCACTACCAGGACACAGATTCAGATGTGCCGG
AGCAGAGGGATAGCAAGTGCAAGGTCAAATGGACCCATGAGGAGGACGAGCAGCTGAGGGCCCTGGTGAG
GCAGTTTGGACAGCAGGACTGGAAGTTCCTGGCCAGCCACTTCCCTAACCGCACTGACCAGCAATGCCAG
TACAGGTGGCTGAGAGTTTTGAATCCAGACCTTGTCAAGGGGCCATGGACCAAAGAGGAAGACCAAAAAG
TCATCGAGCTGGTTAAGAAGTATGGCACAAAGCAGTGGACACTGATTGCCAAGCACCTGAAGGGCCGGCT
GGGGAAGCAGTGCCGTGAACGCTGGCACAACCACCTCAACCCTGAGGTGAAGAAGTCTTGCTGGACCGAG
GAGGAGGACCGCATCATCTGCGAGGCCCACAAGGTGCTGGGCAACCGCTGGGCCGAGATCGCCAAGATGT
TGCCAGGGAGGACAGACAATGCTGTGAAGAATCACTGGAACTCTACCATCAAAAGGAAGGTGGACACAGG
AGGCTTCTTGAGCGAGTCCAAAGACTGCAAGCCCCCAGTGTACTTGCTGCTGGAGCTCGAGGACAAGGAC
GGCCTCCAGAGTGCCCAGCCCACGGAAGGCCAGGGAAGTCTTCTGACCAACTGGCCCTCCGTCCCTCCTA
CCATAAAGGAGGAGGAAAACAGTGAGGAGGAACTTGCAGCAGCCACCACATCGAAGGAACAGGAGCCCAT
CGGTACAGATCTGGACGCAGTGCGAACACCAGAGCCCTTGGAGGAATTCCCGAAGCGTGAGGACCAGGAA
GGCTCCCCACCAGAAACGAGCCTGCCTTACAAGTGGGTGGTGGAGGCAGCTAACCTCCTCATCCCTGCTG
TGGGTTCTAGCCTCTCTGAAGCCCTGGACTTGATCGAGTCGGACCCTGATGCTTGGTGTGACCTGAGTAA
ATTTGACCTCCCTGAGGAACCATCTGCAGAGGACAGTATCAACAACAGCCTAGTGCAGCTGCAAGCGTCA
CATCAGCAGCAAGTCCTGCCACCCCGCCAGCCTTCCGCCCTGGTGCCCAGTGTGACCGAGTACCGCCTGG
ATGGCCACACCATCTCAGACCTGAGCCGGAGCAGCCGGGGCGAGCTGATCCCCATCTCCCCCAGCACTGA
AGTCGGGGGCTCTGGCATTGGCACACCGCCCTCTGTGCTCAAGCGGCAGAGGAAGAGGCGTGTGGCTCTG
TCCCCTGTCACTGAGAATAGCACCAGTCTGTCCTTCCTGGATTCCTGTAACAGCCTCACGCCCAAGAGCA
CACCTGTTAAGACCCTGCCCTTCTCGCCCTCCCAGTTTCTGAACTTCTGGAACAAACAGGACACATTGGA
GCTGGAGAGCCCCTCGCTGACATCCACCCCAGTGTGCAGCCAGAAGGTGGTGGTCACCACACCACTGCAC
CGGGACAAGACACCCCTGCACCAGAAACATGCTGCGTTTGTAACCCCAGATCAGAAGTACTCCATGGACA
ACACTCCCCACACGCCAACCCCGTTCAAGAACGCCCTGGAGAAGTACGGACCCCTGAAGCCCCTGCCACA
GACCCCGCACCTGGAGGAGGACTTGAAGGAGGTGCTGCGTTCTGAGGCTGGCATCGAACTCATCATCGAG
GACGACATCAGGCCCGAGAAGCAGAAGAGGAAGCCTGGGCTGCGGCGGAGCCCCATCAAGAAAGTCCGGA
AGTCTCTGGCTCTTGACATTGTGGATGAGGATGTGAAGCTGATGATGTCCACACTGCCCAAGTCTCTATC
CTTGCCGACAACTGCCCCTTCAAACTCTTCCAGCCTCACCCTGTCAGGTATCAAAGAAGACAACAGCTTG
CTCAACCAGGGCTTCTTGCAGGCCAAGCCCGAGAAGGCAGCAGTGGCCCAGAAGCCCCGAAGCCACTTCA
CGACACCTGCCCCTATGTCCAGTGCCTGGAAGACGGTGGCCTGCGGGGGGACCAGGGACCAGCTTTTCAT
GCAGGAGAAAGCCCGGCAGCTCCTGGGCCGCCTGAAGCCCAGCCACACATCTCGGACCCTCATCTTGTCC
TGA
