>Addgene plasmid #219327 | SFFV-MYBL2-Brd 404 | depositor partial sequence | sequence record 428462 | Barcode sequence
TGTACAGATACAGGAGCGCT
